>Addgene plasmid #85206 | GeNL(Ca2+)_250/pcDNA3 | addgene full sequence | sequence record 238498 | Addgene NGS Result
AGTGCGCGAGCAAAATTTAAGCTACAACAAGGCAAGGCTTGACCGACAATTGCATGAAGAATCTGCTTAG
GGTTAGGCGTTTTGCGCTGCTTCGCGATGTACGGGCCAGATATACGCGTTGACATTGATTATTGACTAGT
TATTAATAGTAATCAATTACGGGGTCATTAGTTCATAGCCCATATATGGAGTTCCGCGTTACATAACTTA
CGGTAAATGGCCCGCCTGGCTGACCGCCCAACGACCCCCGCCCATTGACGTCAATAATGACGTATGTTCC
CATAGTAACGCCAATAGGGACTTTCCATTGACGTCAATGGGTGGAGTATTTACGGTAAACTGCCCACTTG
GCAGTACATCAAGTGTATCATATGCCAAGTACGCCCCCTATTGACGTCAATGACGGTAAATGGCCCGCCT
GGCATTATGCCCAGTACATGACCTTATGGGACTTTCCTACTTGGCAGTACATCTACGTATTAGTCATCGC
TATTACCATGGTGATGCGGTTTTGGCAGTACATCAATGGGCGTGGATAGCGGTTTGACTCACGGGGATTT
CCAAGTCTCCACCCCATTGACGTCAATGGGAGTTTGTTTTGGCACCAAAATCAACGGGACTTTCCAAAAT
GTCGTAACAACTCCGCCCCATTGACGCAAATGGGCGGTAGGCGTGTACGGTGGGAGGTCTATATAAGCAG
AGCTCTCTGGCTAACTAGAGAACCCACTGCTTACTGGCTTATCGAAATTAATACGACTCACTATAGGGAG
ACCCAAGCTTGGTACCGAGCTCGGATCCGATGGTGTCCAAGGGCGAAGAGGACAACATGGCCAGCCTGCC
TGCCACCCACGAGCTGCACATCTTCGGCAGCATCAACGGCGTGGACTTCGACATGGTGGGACAGGGCACC
GGCAACCCCAACGACGGCTACGAGGAACTGAACCTGAAGTCCACAAAGGGCGACCTGCAGTTCAGCCCCT
GGATTCTGGTGCCCCACATCGGCTACGGCTTCCACCAGTACCTGCCCTACCCCGACGGCATGAGCCCTTT
CCAGGCCGCTATGGTGGATGGCAGCGGCTACCAGGTGCACCGGACCATGCAGTTTGAGGACGGCGCCAGC
CTGACCGTGAACTACCGGTACACATACGAGGGCAGCCACATCAAGGGCGAGGCCCAAGTGAAGGGCACAG
GCTTTCCAGCCGACGGCCCCGTGATGACCAATAGCCTGACAGCCGCCGACTGGTGCAGAAGCAAGAAAAC
CTACCCCAATGACAAGACCATCATCAGCACCTTCAAGTGGTCCTACACCACCGGCAATGGCAAGCGGTAC
AGAAGCACCGCCCGGACCACCTACACCTTCGCCAAACCTATGGCCGCCAACTACCTGAAGAACCAGCCTA
TGTACGTGTTCCGCAAGACCGAGCTGAAGCACTCCAAGACAGAACTGAACTTCAAAGAGTGGCAGAAAGC
CTTCACCGGGTTTGAAGATTTCGTTGGGGACTGGCGACAGACAGCCGGCTACAACCTGGACCAAGTCCTT
GAACAGGGAGGTGTGTCCAGTTTGTTTCAGAATCTCGGGGTGTCCGTAACTCCGATCCAAAGGATTGTCC
TGAGCGGTGAAAATGGGCTGAAGATCGACATCCATGTCATCATCCCGTATGAAGGTCCATGGATGCATGA
CCAACTGACAGAAGAGCAGATTGCAGAGTTCAAAGAAGCCTTCTCATTATTCGACAAGGATGGGGACGGC
ACCATCACCACAAGGGAACTTGGCACCGTTATGAGGTCGCTTGGACAAAACCCAACGGAAGCCGAATTGC
AGGATATGATCAATGAAGTCGATGCTGATGGCAATGGAACGATTTACTTTCCTGAATTTCTTACTATGAT
GGCTAGAAAAATGAAGGACACAGACAGCGAAGAGGAAATCCGAGAAGCATTCCGTGTTTTTGACAAGGAT
GGGAACGGCTACATCAGCGCTGCTCAGTTACGTCACGTCATGACAAACCTCGGGGTGAAGTTAACAGATG
AAGAAGTTGATGAAATGATAAGGGAAGCAGATATCGATGGTGATGGCCAAGTAAACTATGAAGAGTTTGA
ACAAATGATGACAGCAAAGGGAGGTGGCTCCAAGAGGCGCTGGAAGAAAAACTTCATTGCCGTCAGCGCT
GCCAACCGGTTCAAGAAGATCTCCAGCTCCGGGGCACTGGAGCTCCTGAGCGGCGACCAAATGGGCCAGA
TCGAAAAAATTTTTAAGGTGGTGTACCCTGTGGATGATCATCACTTTAAGGTGATCCTGCACTATGGCAC
ACTGGTAATCGACGGGGTTACGCCGAACATGATCGACTATTTCGGACGGCCGTATGAAGGCATCGCCGTG
TTCGACGGCAAAAAGATCACTGTAACAGGGACCCTGTGGAACGGCAACAAAATTATCGACGAGCGCCTGA
TCAACCCCGACGGCTCCCTGCTGTTCCGAGTAACCATCAACGGAGTGACCGGCTGGCGGCTGTGCGAACG
CATTCTGGCGTAAGAATTCTGCAGATATCCATCACACTGGCGGCCGCTCGAGCATGCATCTAGAGGGCCC
TATTCTATAGTGTCACCTAAATGCTAGAGCTCGCTGATCAGCCTCGACTGTGCCTTCTAGTTGCCAGCCA
TCTGTTGTTTGCCCCTCCCCCGTGCCTTCCTTGACCCTGGAAGGTGCCACTCCCACTGTCCTTTCCTAAT
AAAATGAGGAAATTGCATCGCATTGTCTGAGTAGGTGTCATTCTATTCTGGGGGGTGGGGTGGGGCAGGA
CAGCAAGGGGGAGGATTGGGAAGACAATAGCAGGCATGCTGGGGATGCGGTGGGCTCTATGGCTTCTGAG
GCGGAAAGAACCAGCTGGGGCTCTAGGGGGTATCCCC
[124 nt withheld, positions 2908-3031]
C
[91 nt withheld, positions 3033-3123]
A
[49 nt withheld, positions 3125-3173]
CCTTTGACGTTGGAGTCCACGTTCTTT
[37 nt withheld, positions 3201-3237]
ACCCTATCTCGGTCTATTCTTTTGATTTATAAGGGATTTTGCCGATTTCGGCCTATTGGTTAAAAAATGA
GCTGATTTAACAAAAATTTAACGCGAATTAATTCTGTGGAATGTGTGTCAGTTAGGGTGTGGAAAGTCCC
CAGGCTCCCCAGCAGGCAGAAGTATGCAAAGCATGCATCTCAATTAGTCAGCAACCAGGTGTGGAAAGTC
CCCAGGCTCCCCAGCAGGCAGAAGTATGCAAAGCATGCATCTCAATTAGTCAGCAACCATAGTCCCGCCC
CTAACTCCGCCCATCCCGCCCCTAACTCCGCCCAGTTCCGCCCATTCTCCGCCCCATGGCTGACTAATTT
TTTTTATTTATGCAGAGGCCGAGGCCGCCTCTGCCTCTGAGCTATTCCAGAAGTAGTGAGGAGGCTTTTT
TGGAGGCCTAGGCTTTTGCAAAAAGCTCCCGGGAGCTTGTATATCCATTTTCGGATCTGATCAAGAGACA
GGATGAGGATCGTTTCGCATGATTGAACAAGATGGATTGCACGCAGGTTCTCCGGCCGCTTGGGTGGAGA
GGCTATTCGGCTATGACTGGGCACAACAGACAATCGGCTGCTCTGATGCCGCCGTGTTCCGGCTGTCAGC
GCAGGGGCGCCCGGTTCTTTTTGTCAAGACCGACCTGTCCGGTGCCCTGAATGAACTGCAGGACGAGGCA
GCGCGGCTATCGTGGCTGGCCACGACGGGCGTTCCTTGCGCAGCTGTGCTCGACGTTGTCACTGAAGCGG
GAAGGGACTGGCTGCTATTGGGCGAAGTGCCGGGGCAGGATCTCCTGTCATCTCACCTTGCTCCTGCCGA
GAAAGTATCCATCATGGCTGATGCAATGCGGCGGCTGCATACGCTTGATCCGGCTACCTGCCCATTCGAC
CACCAAGCGAAACATCGCATCGAGCGAGCACGTACTCGGATGGAAGCCGGTCTTGTCGATCAGGATGATC
TGGACGAAGAGCATCAGGGGCTCGCGCCAGCCGAACTGTTCGCCAGGCTCAAGGCGCGCATGCCCGACGG
CGAGGATCTCGTCGTGACCCATGGCGATGCCTGCTTGCCGAATATCATGGTGGAAAATGGCCGCTTTTCT
GGATTCATCGACTGTGGCCGGCTGGGTGTGGCGGACCGCTATCAGGACATAGCGTTGGCTACCCGTGATA
TTGCTGAAGAGCTTGGCGGCGAATGGGCTGACCGCTTCCTCGTGCTTTACGGTATCGCCGCTCCCGATTC
GCAGCGCATCGCCTTCTATCGCCTTCTTGACGAGTTCTTCTGAGCGGGACTCTGGGGTTCGAAATGACCG
ACCAAGCGACGCCCAACCTGCCATCACGAGATTTCGATTCCACCGCCGCCTTCTATGAAAGGTTGGGCTT
CGGAATCGTTTTCCGGGACGCCGGCTGGATGATCCTCCAGCGCGGGGATCTCATGCTGGAGTTCTTCGCC
CACCCCAACTTGTTTATTGCAGCTTATAATGGTTACAAATAAAGCAATAGCATCACAAATTTCACAAATA
AAGCATTTTTTTCACTGCATTCTAGTTGTGGTTTGTCCAAACTCATCAATGTATCTTATCATGTCTGTAT
ACCGTCGACCTCTAGCTAGAGCTTGGCGTAATCATGGTCATAGCTGTTTCCTGTGTGAAATTGTTATCCG
CTCACAATTCCACACAACATACGAGCCGGAAGCATAAAGTGTAAAGCCTGGGGTGCCTAATGAGTGAGCT
AACTCACATTAATTGCGTTGCGCTCACTGCCCGCTTTCCAGTCGGGAAACCTGTCGTGCCAGCTGCATTA
ATGAATCGGCCAACGCGCGGGGAGAGGCGGTTTGCGTATTGGGCGCTCTTCCGCTTCCTCGCTCACTGAC
TCGCTGCGCTCGGTCGTTCGGCTGCGGCGAGCGGTATCAGCTCACTCAAAGGCGGTAATACGGTTATCCA
CAGAATCAGGGGATAACGCAGGAAAGAACATGTGAGCAAAAGGCCAGCAAAAGGCCAGGAACCGTAAAAA
GGCCGCGTTGCTGGCGTTTTTCCATAGGCTCCGCCCCCCTGACGAGCATCACAAAAATCGACGCTCAAGT
CAGAGGTGGCGAAACCCGACAGGACTATAAAGATACCAGGCGTTTCCCCCTGGAAGCTCCCTCGTGCGCT
CTCCTGTTCCGACCCTGCCGCTTACCGGATACCTGTCCGCCTTTCTCCCTTCGGGAAGCGTGGCGCTTTC
TCATAGCTCACGCTGTAGGTATCTCAGTTCGGTGTAGGTCGTTCGCTCCAAGCTGGGCTGTGTGCACGAA
CCCCCCGTTCAGCCCGACCGCTGCGCCTTATCCGGTAACTATCGTCTTGAGTCCAACCCGGTAAGACACG
ACTTATCGCCACTGGCAGCAGCCACTGGTAACAGGATTAGCAGAGCGAGGTATGTAGGCGGTGCTACAGA
GTTCTTGAAGTGGTGGCCTAACTACGGCTACACTAGAAGAACAGTATTTGGTATCTGCGCTCTGCTGAAG
CCAGTTACCTTCGGAAAAAGAGTTGGTAGCTCTTGATCCGGCAAACAAACCACCGCTGGTAGCGGTGGTT
TTTTTGTTTGCAAGCAGCAGATTACGCGCAGAAAAAAAGGATCTCAAGAAGATCCTTTGATCTTTTCTAC
GGGGTCTGACGCTCAGTGGAACGAAAACTCACGTTAAGGGATTTTGGTCATGAGATTATCAAAAAGGATC
TTCACCTAGATCCTTTTAAATTAAAAATGAAGTTTTAAATCAATCTAAAGTATATATGAGTAAACTTGGT
CTGACAGTTACCAATGCTTAATCAGTGAGGCACCTATCTCAGCGATCTGTCTATTTCGTTCATCCATAGT
TGCCTGACTCCCCGTCGTGTAGATAACTACGATACGGGAGGGCTTACCATCTGGCCCCAGTGCTGCAATG
ATACCGCGAGACCCACGCTCACCGGCTCCAGATTTATCAGCAATAAACCAGCCAGCCGGAAGGGCCGAGC
GCAGAAGTGGTCCTGCAACTTTATCCGCCTCCATCCAGTCTATTAATTGTTGCCGGGAAGCTAGAGTAAG
TAGTTCGCCAGTTAATAGTTTGCGCAACGTTGTTGCCATTGCTACAGGCATCGTGGTGTCACGCTCGTCG
TTTGGTATGGCTTCATTCAGCTCCGGTTCCCAACGATCAAGGCGAGTTACATGATCCCCCATGTTGTGCA
AAAAAGCGGTTAGCTCCTTCGGTCCTCCGATCGTTGTCAGAAGTAAGTTGGCCGCAGTGTTATCACTCAT
GGTTATGGCAGCACTGCATAATTCTCTTACTGTCATGCCATCCGTAAGATGCTTTTCTGTGACTGGTGAG
TACTCAACCAAGTCATTCTGAGAATAGTGTATGCGGCGACCGAGTTGCTCTTGCCCGGCGTCAATACGGG
ATAATACCGCGCCACATAGCAGAACTTTAAAAGTGCTCATCATTGGAAAACGTTCTTCGGGGCGAAAACT
CTCAAGGATCTTACCGCTGTTGAGATCCAGTTCGATGTAACCCACTCGTGCACCCAACTGATCTTCAGCA
TCTTTTACTTTCACCAGCGTTTCTGGGTGAGCAAAAACAGGAAGGCAAAATGCCGCAAAAAAGGGAATAA
GGGCGACACGGAAATGTTGAATACTCATACTCTTCCTTTTTCAATATTATTGAAGCATTTATCAGGGTTA
TTGTCTCATGAGCGGATACATATTTGAATGTATTTAGAAAAATAAACAAATAGGGGTTCCGCGCACATTT
CCCCGAAAAGTGCCACCTGACGTCGACGGATCGGGAGATCTCCCGATCCCCTATGGTGCACTCTCAGTAC
AATCTGCTCTGATGCCGCATAGTTAAGCCAGTATCTGCTCCCTGCTTGTGTGTTGGAGGTCGCTGAGT
Features (pLannotate 1.2.2; 25 found; start..end, strand, type, name):
    121..500     +  enhancer       CMV enhancer: human cytomegalovirus immediate early enhancer
    501..704     +  promoter       CMV promoter: human cytomegalovirus (CMV) immediate early promoter
    700..733     +  LTR            5' LTR (truncated) (fragment): truncated 5' long terminal repeat (LTR) from HIV-1
    749..767     +  promoter       T7 promoter: promoter for bacteriophage T7 RNA polymerase
    800..1477    +  CDS            mNeonGreen: mNeonGreen is a basic (constitutively fluorescent) green/yellow fluorescent protein published in 2013, derived from Branchiostoma lanceolatum. It is reported to be a very rapidly-maturing monomer with moderate acid sensitivity.
   1484..1667    +  CDS            Nluc (fragment): NanoLuc® luciferase human codon-optimized
   1673..2119    +  CDS            CALM1: CALM1_HUMAN - Also known as CALM, CAM, CAM1. Experimental evidence at protein level: Swiss-Prot protein existence level 1. (Microbial infection) Required for Legionella pneumophila SidJ glutamylase activity. From Homo sapiens (Human).
   2132..2209    +  CDS            MYLK2 (fragment): MYLK2_HUMAN - Experimental evidence at protein level: Swiss-Prot protein existence level 1. Implicated in the level of global muscle contraction and cardiac function. Phosphorylates a specific serine in the N-terminus of a myosin light chain. From Homo sapiens (Human).
   2216..2533    +  CDS            Nluc (fragment): NanoLuc® luciferase human codon-optimized
   2594..2612    -  promoter       SP6 promoter: promoter for bacteriophage SP6 RNA polymerase
   2638..2862    +  polyA_signal   bGH poly(A) signal: bovine growth hormone polyadenylation signal
   2866..2887    +  promoter       SV40 promoter (fragment): SV40 enhancer and early promoter
   2908..3336    +  rep_origin     f1 ori (sequence partly withheld): f1 bacteriophage origin of replication; arrow indicates direction of (+) strand synthesis
   3350..3679    +  promoter       SV40 promoter: SV40 enhancer and early promoter
   3746..4537    +  CDS            neo: KKA2_KLEPN - Also known as kan, nptII. Experimental evidence at protein level: Swiss-Prot protein existence level 1. Resistance to kanamycin, neomycin, paromomycin, ribostamycin, butirosin and gentamicin B. From Klebsiella pneumoniae.
   4561..4719    +  CDS            ble (fragment): BLE_KLEPN - Experimental evidence at protein level: Swiss-Prot protein existence level 1. Binding protein with a strong affinity to the bleomycin family of antibiotics. Binds to CL990; an antimitotic-antibiotic compound. From Klebsiella pneumoniae.
   4714..4835    +  polyA_signal   SV40 poly(A) signal: SV40 polyadenylation signal
   4908..4924    -  protein_bind   lac operator: The lac repressor binds to the lac operator to inhibit transcription in E. coli. This inhibition can be relieved by adding lactose or isopropyl-β-D-thiogalactopyranoside (IPTG). lac repressor encoded by lacI
   4932..4962    -  promoter       lac promoter: promoter for the E. coli lac operon
   4977..4998    -  protein_bind   CAP binding site: CAP binding activates transcription in the presence of cAMP. E. coli catabolite activator protein
   5011..5103    -  CDS            lacI (fragment): lac repressor; lacI; The lac repressor binds to the lac operator to inhibit transcription in E. coli. This inhibition can be relieved by adding lactose or isopropyl-β-D-thiogalactopyranoside (IPTG).
   5286..5874    -  rep_origin     ori: high-copy-number ColE1/pMB1/pBR322/pUC origin of replication
   6045..6905    -  CDS            AmpR: β-lactamase; bla; confers resistance to ampicillin, carbenicillin, and related antibiotics
   6906..7010    -  promoter       AmpR promoter: bla
   7069..7121    -  misc_feature   bom (fragment): basis of mobility region from pBR322
