[The description below was written by a language model from this plasmid's Addgene catalogue record and pLannotate feature annotations shown in this document.]
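Description:
GeNL(Ca2+)_250/pcDNA3 is a mammalian expression plasmid built on the Invitrogen pcDNA3 backbone that encodes a genetically encoded luminescent calcium indicator. It is maintained in E. coli as a high-copy plasmid through a ColE1/pUC-type origin with ampicillin selection (AmpR). An SV40 early promoter–driven neomycin phosphotransferase cassette with an SV40 poly(A) signal allows G418 selection of stably transfected mammalian cells. An f1 origin is also present. The short annotated fragments of HIV-1 LTR, ble, lacI and bom appear to be backbone remnants or partial annotation matches, not functional parts.

The synthetic insert of 1,734 bp was cloned between BamHI and EcoRI sites. It is transcribed from the CMV immediate early enhancer/promoter and terminated by the bovine growth hormone polyadenylation signal, with T7 and SP6 promoters flanking the cloning region. The feature table shows a single fusion reading frame. mNeonGreen comes first, followed by an N-terminal fragment of NanoLuc luciferase, then calmodulin (CALM1), then a short peptide from myosin light chain kinase (MYLK2), and finally the remaining C-terminal part of NanoLuc. This layout places a calcium-sensing module inside a split luciferase. Calcium-bound calmodulin would be expected to bind the kinase-derived peptide, and the resulting conformational change would favour reconstitution of NanoLuc and so alter light output. The fused mNeonGreen presumably serves as a resonance energy transfer acceptor, giving bright green-shifted emission.

The recorded purpose is a luminescent reporter for calcium signaling. The associated work describes colour variants of bright luminescent proteins for real-time multicolour bioimaging. The record does not explain the "250" suffix in the name.
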