Addgene plasmid #85206: GeNL(Ca2+)_250/pcDNA3
Purpose: luminescent reporter for calcium signaling
Depositing lab: Takeharu Nagai. Depositing organization: The University of Osaka. Publication: Five colour variants of bright luminescent protein for real-time multicolour bioimaging. Suzuki K, Kimura T, Shinoda H, Bai G, Daniels MJ, Arai Y, Nakano M, Nagai T. Nat Commun. 2016 Dec 14;7:13718. doi: 10.1038/ncomms13718. PubMed 27966527.
Backbone
  Vector backbone: pcDNA3
  Backbone manufacturer: Invitrogen
  Vector type: Mammalian Expression
  Selectable markers: Neomycin (select with G418)
Growth in bacteria
  Bacterial resistance: Ampicillin, 100 μg/mL
  Growth temperature: 37°C
  Growth strain: DH5alpha
  Copy number: High Copy
Gene/Insert
  Gene/Insert name: GeNL(Ca2+)_250
  Species: Synthetic
  Insert size (bp): 1734
  GenBank ID: LC128720
  Promoter: CMV
  Cloning method: Restriction Enzyme; 5′ cloning site BamHI (not destroyed); 3′ cloning site EcoRI (not destroyed)
  Sequencing primers: 5′ AATACGACTCACTATA; 3′ TAGAAGGCACAGTCGAGG
Terms and licenses: Academic/Nonprofit Terms; Industry Terms: Not Available to Industry
How to cite: GeNL(Ca2+)_250/pcDNA3 was a gift from Takeharu Nagai (Addgene plasmid # 85206 ; http://n2t.net/addgene:85206 ; RRID:Addgene_85206)
