>Addgene plasmid #85206 | GeNL(Ca2+)_250/pcDNA3 | depositor partial sequence | sequence record 165212 | GeNL(Ca2+)_250/pcDNA3 sequence 1734 bps
ATGGTGTCCAAGGGCGAAGAGGACAACATGGCCAGCCTGCCTGCCACCCACGAGCTGCACATCTTCGGCA
GCATCAACGGCGTGGACTTCGACATGGTGGGACAGGGCACCGGCAACCCCAACGACGGCTACGAGGAACT
GAACCTGAAGTCCACAAAGGGCGACCTGCAGTTCAGCCCCTGGATTCTGGTGCCCCACATCGGCTACGGC
TTCCACCAGTACCTGCCCTACCCCGACGGCATGAGCCCTTTCCAGGCCGCTATGGTGGATGGCAGCGGCT
ACCAGGTGCACCGGACCATGCAGTTTGAGGACGGCGCCAGCCTGACCGTGAACTACCGGTACACATACGA
GGGCAGCCACATCAAGGGCGAGGCCCAAGTGAAGGGCACAGGCTTTCCAGCCGACGGCCCCGTGATGACC
AATAGCCTGACAGCCGCCGACTGGTGCAGAAGCAAGAAAACCTACCCCAATGACAAGACCATCATCAGCA
CCTTCAAGTGGTCCTACACCACCGGCAATGGCAAGCGGTACAGAAGCACCGCCCGGACCACCTACACCTT
CGCCAAACCTATGGCCGCCAACTACCTGAAGAACCAGCCTATGTACGTGTTCCGCAAGACCGAGCTGAAG
CACTCCAAGACAGAACTGAACTTCAAAGAGTGGCAGAAAGCCTTCACCGGGTTTGAAGATTTCGTTGGGG
ACTGGCGACAGACAGCCGGCTACAACCTGGACCAAGTCCTTGAACAGGGAGGTGTGTCCAGTTTGTTTCA
GAATCTCGGGGTGTCCGTAACTCCGATCCAAAGGATTGTCCTGAGCGGTGAAAATGGGCTGAAGATCGAC
ATCCATGTCATCATCCCGTATGAAGGTCCATGGATGCATGACCAACTGACAGAAGAGCAGATTGCAGAGT
TCAAAGAAGCCTTCTCATTATTCGACAAGGATGGGGACGGCACCATCACCACAAGGGAACTTGGCACCGT
TATGAGGTCGCTTGGACAAAACCCAACGGAAGCCGAATTGCAGGATATGATCAATGAAGTCGATGCTGAT
GGCAATGGAACGATTTACTTTCCTGAATTTCTTACTATGATGGCTAGAAAAATGAAGGACACAGACAGCG
AAGAGGAAATCCGAGAAGCATTCCGTGTTTTTGACAAGGATGGGAACGGCTACATCAGCGCTGCTCAGTT
ACGTCACGTCATGACAAACCTCGGGGTGAAGTTAACAGATGAAGAAGTTGATGAAATGATAAGGGAAGCA
GATATCGATGGTGATGGCCAAGTAAACTATGAAGAGTTTGAACAAATGATGACAGCAAAGGGAGGTGGCT
CCAAGAGGCGCTGGAAGAAAAACTTCATTGCCGTCAGCGCTGCCAACCGGTTCAAGAAGATCTCCAGCTC
CGGGGCACTGGAGCTCCTGAGCGGCGACCAAATGGGCCAGATCGAAAAAATTTTTAAGGTGGTGTACCCT
GTGGATGATCATCACTTTAAGGTGATCCTGCACTATGGCACACTGGTAATCGACGGGGTTACGCCGAACA
TGATCGACTATTTCGGACGGCCGTATGAAGGCATCGCCGTGTTCGACGGCAAAAAGATCACTGTAACAGG
GACCCTGTGGAACGGCAACAAAATTATCGACGAGCGCCTGATCAACCCCGACGGCTCCCTGCTGTTCCGA
GTAACCATCAACGGAGTGACCGGCTGGCGGCTGTGCGAACGCATTCTGGCGTAA
